Addgene plasmid #187128: pDONR221-HUWE1_I3969A/F3982A
Purpose: Entry clone
Depositing lab: Eric Fischer. Depositing organization: Dana-Farber Cancer Institute. Publication: Solenoid architecture of HUWE1 contributes to ligase activity and substrate recognition. Hunkeler M, Jin CY, Ma MW, Monda JK, Overwijn D, Bennett EJ, Fischer ES. Mol Cell. 2021 Sep 2;81(17):3468-3480.e7. doi: 10.1016/j.molcel.2021.06.032. Epub 2021 Jul 26. PubMed 34314700.
Backbone
  Vector backbone: pDONR221
  Vector type: Entry clone
Growth in bacteria
  Bacterial resistance: Kanamycin, 50 μg/mL
  Growth temperature: 37°C
  Growth strain: DH5alpha
  Copy number: High Copy
Gene/Insert
  Gene/Insert name: HUWE1
  Species: H. sapiens (human)
  Insert size (bp): 13122
  Mutation: I3969A/F3982A
  Entrez Gene: HUWE1 (a.k.a. ARF-BP1, HECTH9, HSPC272, Ib772, LASU1, MRXST, MULE, URE-B1, UREB1)
  Cloning method: Gibson Cloning
Terms and licenses: Academic/Nonprofit Terms; Industry Terms: Not Available to Industry
How to cite: pDONR221-HUWE1_I3969A/F3982A was a gift from Eric Fischer (Addgene plasmid # 187128 ; http://n2t.net/addgene:187128 ; RRID:Addgene_187128)
