[The description below was written by a language model from this plasmid's Addgene catalogue record and pLannotate feature annotations shown in this document.]
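Description:
pDONR221-HUWE1_I3969A/F3982A is a Gateway entry clone built on the pDONR221 backbone, carrying the full-length human HUWE1 coding sequence with two alanine substitutions, I3969A and F3982A. It is a bacterial cloning plasmid of about 15.4 kb, maintained at high copy in E. coli through a ColE1/pUC-type origin and selected with kanamycin via the aminoglycoside phosphotransferase (KanR) gene. The annotation also flags a short fragment called as RSF ori at the start of the sequence. It is only a few dozen bases long and is best regarded as a partial match, not a functional second origin.

The insert of roughly 13.1 kb was introduced by Gibson assembly and sits between attL1 and attL2 sites. LR Clonase recombines these sites with attR sites in a destination vector, allowing the open reading frame to be moved directionally into expression backbones of choice. As is typical for an entry clone, no promoter driving the insert is annotated, and no tags or reporters are recorded, so expression depends entirely on the destination vector. The rrnB T1 and T2 terminators upstream of attL1 insulate the large insert from read-through transcription originating in the backbone, which helps stability in bacteria.

HUWE1 encodes a very large E3 ubiquitin-protein ligase that targets substrates such as MCL1 for ubiquitination and proteasomal degradation and monoubiquitinates DNA polymerase beta. The record does not state the functional consequence of the double mutation. The associated study concerns how HUWE1 architecture contributes to ligase activity and substrate recognition, so this clone presumably serves as a source for generating mutant expression constructs to compare with wild-type protein.
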