Features (pLannotate 1.2.2; 8 found; start..end, strand, type, name):
      1..46      +  rep_origin     RSF ori (fragment): Plasmids containing the RSF 1030 origin of replication can be propagated in E. coli cells that contain additional plasmids with compatible origins.
    106..149     -  terminator     rrnB T1 terminator: Escherichia coli rrnB; transcription terminator T1 from the E. coli rrnB gene
    281..308     +  terminator     rrnB T2 terminator: transcription terminator T2 from the E. coli rrnB gene
    358..457     +  protein_bind   attL1: mutant version of attL; recombination site for the Gateway® LR reaction LR Clonase™
    484..13605   +  CDS            HUWE1: HUWE1_HUMAN - Also known as KIAA0312, KIAA1578, UREB1. Experimental evidence at protein level: Swiss-Prot protein existence level 1. E3 ubiquitin-protein ligase which mediates ubiquitination and subsequent proteasomal degradation of target proteins (PubMed:15989957, PubMed:19713937, PubMed:15567145, PubMed:15767685, PubMed:18488021, PubMed:17567951, PubMed:19037095, PubMed:20534529). Regulates apoptosis by catalyzing the polyubiquitination and degradation of MCL1 (PubMed:15989957). Mediates monoubiquitination of DNA polymerase beta (POLB) at 'Lys-41', 'Lys-61' and 'Lys-81', thereby playing a r
  13621..13720   -  protein_bind   attL2: mutant version of attL; recombination site for the Gateway® LR reaction LR Clonase™
  13843..14652   +  CDS            KanR: aminoglycoside phosphotransferase; aph(3')-Ia; confers resistance to kanamycin in bacteria or G418 (Geneticin®) in eukaryotes
  14742..15330   +  rep_origin     ori: high-copy-number ColE1/pMB1/pBR322/pUC origin of replication
>Addgene plasmid #187128 | pDONR221-HUWE1_I3969A/F3982A | addgene full sequence | sequence record 369242 | Addgene NGS Result
CTTTCCTGCGTTATCCCCTGATTCTGTGGATAACCGTATTACCGCTAGCATGGATCTCGGGGACGTCTAA
CTACTAAGCGAGAGTAGGGAACTGCCAGGCATCAAATAAAACGAAAGGCTCAGTCGGAAGACTGGGCCTT
TCGTTTTATCTGTTGTTTGTCGGTGAACGCTCTCCTGAGTAGGACAAATCCGCCGGGAGCGGATTTGAAC
GTTGTGAAGCAACGGCCCGGAGGGTGGCGGGCAGGACGCCCGCCATAAACTGCCAGGCATCAAACTAAGC
AGAAGGCCATCCTGACGGATGGCCTTTTTGCGTTTCTACAAACTCTTCCTGTTAGTTAGTTACTTAAGCT
CGGGCCCCAAATAATGATTTTATTTTGACTGATAGTGACCTGTTCGTTGCAACAAATTGATAAGCAATGC
TTTTTTATAATGCCAACTTTGTACAAAAAAGCAGGCTTTAAAGGAACCAATTCAGTCGACACCATGAAAG
TAGACAGGACTAAACTGAAGAAGACACCTACTGAGGCTCCTGCAGACTGCAGAGCCTTAATAGACAAACT
CAAAGTTTGTAATGATGAGCAACTTCTCTTGGAACTGCAGCAGATCAAAACATGGAACATTGGAAAGTGC
GAGTTATATCACTGGGTGGACCTGTTGGACCGCTTCGATGGAATACTGGCAGATGCTGGACAGACAGTGG
AGAATATGTCATGGATGCTCGTATGTGATAGGCCAGAAAGAGAGCAACTGAAAATGCTTCTCTTGGCTGT
GTTGAACTTCACAGCCTTGCTCATTGAGTACAGCTTTTCCCGGCATCTGTACAGTTCCATAGAGCATTTG
ACAACTTTATTGGCTTCCTCTGATATGCAAGTGGTGCTGGCAGTCCTCAATCTCCTATATGTATTTAGCA
AAAGATCAAACTACATCACTCGTCTGGGATCTGACAAGAGGACCCCGCTGCTAACTCGGCTACAACATTT
GGCAGAGAGCTGGGGTGGAAAGGAGAATGGCTTTGGACTTGCAGAATGTTGCAGAGACTTGCATATGATG
AAATATCCACCCAGTGCAACTACACTACACTTTGAATTCTATGCAGATCCTGGGGCCGAGGTCAAAATTG
AGAAAAGGACAACTAGTAACACACTACATTATATTCACATAGAGCAACTTGACAAGATTTCAGAAAGCCC
TTCTGAAATCATGGAATCTCTTACCAAAATGTACAGCATTCCTAAGGATAAGCAGATGCTGTTATTTACA
CACATACGACTGGCCCATGGCTTTTCTAATCACAGGAAGCGATTGCAGGCAGTTCAGGCCAGACTGCATG
CAATATCTATATTAGTGTATTCCAATGCCTTGCAGGAATCAGCAAACAGTATCTTGTATAATGGCTTGAT
AGAGGAGTTAGTGGACGTGCTGCAAATAACGGATAAGCAGCTTATGGAGATTAAAGCAGCTTCTTTACGA
ACATTAACATCAATTGTCCACTTGGAGAGAACTCCCAAACTCAGCAGTATTATTGACTGTACTGGAACTG
CCTCCTACCATGGATTTTTGCCAGTGCTTGTAAGGAACTGTATCCAGGCCATGATTGATCCTTCCATGGA
TCCATACCCTCACCAGTTTGCCACTGCTCTCTTCTCTTTTTTATACCATCTGGCCAGCTACGATGCTGGT
GGTGAAGCCTTGGTCTCCTGTGGAATGATGGAAGCCTTATTGAAGGTCATAAAGTTTCTTGGCGATGAAC
AGGACCAGATAACATTTGTCACCAGAGCCGTCAGAGTGGTTGACCTTATCACCAACCTGGATATGGCAGC
TTTTCAATCCCATAGTGGACTTTCTATCTTCATTTATAGACTTGAGCATGAAGTAGATCTGTGCCGAAAA
GAATGTCCGTTTGTGATCAAGCCAAAGATCCAGAGACCCAATACTACACAAGAAGGAGAGGAAATGGAAA
CTGATATGGATGGAGTCCAGTGTATTCCACAACGAGCAGCACTTCTGAAATCCATGTTGAATTTCCTCAA
GAAGGCCATCCAAGACCCTGCTTTCTCAGATGGCATACGACATGTGATGGATGGTTCTCTGCCTACCTCC
CTGAAACACATCATCAGCAATGCAGAATACTATGGCCCATCACTCTTCCTCCTAGCTACTGAAGTGGTGA
CTGTGTTTGTATTTCAAGAACCATCACTGCTCTCCTCACTCCAGGACAATGGATTGACAGATGTCATGCT
GCATGCACTGCTTATCAAAGATGTTCCTGCTACCCGTGAAGTCCTTGGCTCCCTCCCAAATGTATTCAGT
GCACTCTGTTTGAATGCCCGAGGTCTTCAGTCTTTTGTTCAGTGTCAGCCTTTTGAACGCCTCTTCAAAG
TTCTTCTGTCTCCAGATTACCTCCCAGCCATGCGGAGGAGGAGAAGTTCTGATCCCCTTGGGGATACTGC
ATCCAACCTGGGGAGTGCTGTCGATGAGCTCATGAGACATCAGCCCACCCTTAAAACAGATGCAACGACT
GCCATCATCAAGTTACTTGAAGAAATCTGTAATCTTGGAAGGGACCCCAAATACATCTGTCAGAAGCCAT
CGATCCAGAAGGCAGATGGCACTGCCACTGCTCCTCCCCCAAGGTCTAATCATGCCGCAGAAGAAGCCTC
TAGTGAGGATGAGGAGGAAGAGGAAGTACAGGCCATGCAGAGCTTTAATTCTACCCAGCAAAATGAAACT
GAGCCTAATCAGCAGGTTGTTGGTACAGAGGAACGTATTCCTATTCCCCTCATGGATTACATCCTTAATG
TGATGAAATTTGTGGAATCTATTCTGAGCAACAATACAACAGATGACCACTGCCAGGAATTTGTGAATCA
GAAAGGACTGTTGCCTTTGGTTACCATTTTGGGTCTTCCCAATCTGCCCATTGACTTTCCCACATCTGCT
GCCTGTCAGGCTGTTGCAGGTGTCTGCAAATCCATATTGACACTGTCACATGAACCCAAAGTCCTTCAAG
AGGGTCTCCTTCAGTTGGACTCCATCCTCTCCTCCCTGGAGCCCTTACACCGCCCCATTGAATCCCCTGG
GGGCTCAGTGTTGTTGCGAGAACTGGCTTGCGCAGGCAATGTTGCTGATGCTACCCTCTCAGCCCAGGCC
ACACCTCTGCTGCATGCACTCACTGCTGCCCATGCCTACATCATGATGTTTGTTCATACTTGCAGAGTTG
GACAGAGTGAAATTCGTTCCATCTCCGTAAACCAGTGGGGCTCTCAATTGGGTCTGAGTGTTTTGAGCAA
GCTGAGCCAGTTATACTGTTCCCTGGTGTGGGAAAGCACTGTCCTCCTCTCTCTGTGTACCCCAAACAGC
CTACCATCTGGGTGTGAATTTGGCCAGGCAGATATGCAGAAACTGGTTCCAAAGGATGAGAAGGCAGGTA
CGACCCAGGGCGGAAAAAGATCAGATGGGGAACAGGATGGAGCAGCTGGAAGTATGGATGCTTCTACCCA
GGGCTTATTAGAAGGCATTGGGCTAGATGGTGACACATTGGCTCCCATGGAGACAGATGAACCTACTGCT
TCAGACTCTAAGGGCAAATCTAAAATCACACCAGCAATGGCTGCCAGAATTAAGCAAATCAAGCCTTTGT
TATCAGCTTCCTCCAGATTAGGCCGAGCACTTGCTGAGCTATTTGGACTTCTTGTTAAACTTTGTGTGGG
ATCTCCTGTCCGCCAGAGAAGGAGCCATCATGCTGCCAGCACCACTACAGCACCGACACCTGCCGCGCGA
TCAACAGCCTCAGCTCTCACTAAGCTCTTGACTAAGGGGTTATCTTGGCAGCCCCCACCATATACACCTA
CTCCCCGATTCAGGCTGACATTCTTCATCTGTTCAGTTGGTTTCACATCCCCAATGCTGTTTGATGAGAG
GAAGTATCCCTACCACCTCATGCTGCAAAAATTTCTCTGCTCCGGAGGCCACAATGCTCTTTTTGAAACT
TTCAACTGGGCTCTGTCCATGGGAGGTAAAGTTCCTGTTTCTGAGGGATTGGAACACTCAGACTTGCCTG
ATGGCACAGGAGAATTCCTAGATGCCTGGCTTATGCTGGTGGAGAAGATGGTGAATCCCACCACGGTGCT
TGAATCTCCACATTCGCTGCCTGCCAAATTGCCTGGAGGTGTCCAGAACTTTCCCCAGTTCAGTGCACTG
CGCTTCCTTGTGGTAACTCAGAAAGCAGCCTTTACTTGCATCAAAAACTTATGGAACCGGAAACCCCTGA
AGGTATATGGTGGACGAATGGCTGAATCGATGCTGGCCATTCTATGCCACATCCTCCGAGGAGAACCTGT
GATTCGAGAGAGACTAAGCAAGGAGAAGGAGGGGTCTCGAGGAGAAGAGGATACAGGGCAAGAGGAAGGT
GGCTCCCGCCGGGAACCTCAAGTCAACCAGCAACAACTGCAACAGCTCATGGACATGGGCTTCACAAGGG
AACATGCAATGGAGGCACTGTTGAACACCAGCACCATGGAGCAGGCCACAGAGTACCTTTTAACCCACCC
TCCTCCAATCATGGGAGGAGTTGTTCGGGATCTCAGCATGTCTGAAGAGGACCAGATGATGAGAGCAATT
GCTATGTCTCTGGGACAGGATATTCCAATGGATCAAAGGGCAGAGTCACCTGAGGAAGTTGCTTGCCGGA
AGGAGGAAGAGGAACGGAAAGCTCGGGAAAAGCAGGAGGAGGAAGAGGCTAAATGTCTAGAGAAGTTCCA
GGATGCTGACCCGTTGGAACAAGATGAGCTCCACACTTTCACAGATACTATGTTGCCAGGCTGCTTCCAC
CTTCTTGATGAGCTGCCAGACACAGTATACCGTGTGTGTGACCTGATCATGACAGCAATCAAACGTAATG
GAGCAGATTATCGTGACATGATTCTGAAGCAAGTAGTCAATCAGGTGTGGGAAGCTGCTGATGTATTGAT
CAAAGCTGCTCTTCCCCTGACAACAAGTGACACAAAAACCGTGTCAGAGTGGATAAGTCAGATGGCCACA
CTGCCCCAGGCCTCCAATTTGGCTACTAGAATCTTGCTTTTAACGCTACTTTTTGAGGAGTTGAAGCTAC
CTTGTGCTTGGGTGGTTGAATCAAGTGGCATCCTTAATGTCCTAATCAAACTCTTGGAAGTGGTTCAGCC
CTGCCTCCAGGCAGCCAAGGAGCAGAAGGAAGTCCAGACCCCAAAGTGGATCACACCAGTGTTGCTCCTG
ATTGATTTCTATGAAAAGACAGCCATCTCCTCAAAAAGGAGAGCCCAGATGACTAAGTACCTGCAATCCA
ACAGCAACAACTGGCGCTGGTTTGATGATCGCTCTGGGCGTTGGTGTAGTTACAGTGCAAGCAACAATAG
CACTATTGATTCTGCCTGGAAATCTGGAGAGACAAGCGTGCGATTCACTGCAGGCCGAAGAAGATACACG
GTCCAATTCACTACAATGGTGCAGGTTAATGAGGAAACAGGGAACCGACGCCCTGTGATGCTGACTCTCC
TCAGGGTACCTCGGCTGAATAAAAATTCAAAAAACAGCAATGGACAGGAACTAGAGAAGACGCTGGAAGA
AAGCAAAGAAATGGATATCAAACGTAAAGAAAATAAAGGCAATGATACCCCTTTGGCCCTAGAGAGTACA
AACACTGAAAAGGAGACAAGCCTGGAGGAAACAAAAATCGGGGAGATCCTGATCCAGGGCTTGACAGAAG
ATATGGTGACTGTTTTAATCCGGGCCTGCGTGAGCATGCTGGGAGTCCCTGTGGACCCAGATACTTTGCA
TGCCACCCTTCGTCTCTGTCTGAGGCTCACCCGGGACCACAAATATGCCATGATGTTTGCAGAACTGAAG
AGTACCCGCATGATCTTGAATTTGACCCAGAGCTCAGGCTTCAATGGGTTTACTCCCCTGGTCACCCTTC
TCTTAAGACACATCATTGAGGACCCCTGTACCCTTCGTCATACCATGGAAAAGGTTGTTCGCTCAGCAGC
TACAAGTGGAGCTGGTAGCACTACCTCTGGTGTTGTGTCTGGCAGCCTCGGCTCTCGGGAGATCAACTAC
ATCCTTCGTGTCCTTGGGCCAGCCGCATGCCGCAATCCAGACATATTCACAGAAGTGGCCAACTGCTGTA
TCCGCATCGCCCTTCCTGCCCCTCGAGGCTCAGGAACTGCTTCAGATGATGAATTTGAGAATCTTAGAAT
TAAAGGCCCTAATGCTGTACAGCTGGTGAAGACCACCCCTTTGAAGCCCTCACCTCTGCCTGTCATCCCT
GATACTATCAAGGAAGTGATCTATGATATGCTGAATGCTCTGGCTGCATACCATGCTCCAGAGGAAGCCG
ATAAATCTGATCCTAAACCTGGGGTTATGACCCAAGAGGTTGGCCAGCTCCTGCAAGACATGGGTGATGA
TGTATACCAGCAGTACCGGTCACTTACGCGTCAGAGCAGTGACTTTGATACGCAGTCAGGTTTTTCCATT
AATAGTCAGGTCTTTGCTGCAGATGGTGCCTCCACTGAGACTTCCGCATCTGGGACCTCCCAAGGAGAGG
CTTCAACTCCAGAGGAGTCTCGAGATGGGAAGAAAGATAAAGAAGGGGACCGGGCCTCTGAGGAAGGCAA
ACAGAAAGGCAAGGGCAGCAAACCTTTAATGCCTACCTCCACTATCCTTCGTCTTCTGGCAGAGTTGGTG
AGGTCCTATGTTGGTATTGCTACCCTGATTGCCAACTACAGCTACACTGTGGGCCAGTCTGAACTGATCA
AAGAGGACTGCAGTGTGCTAGCTTTTGTTCTGGACCACCTGCTCCCACATACCCAGAATGCAGAAGACAA
GGACACCCCTGCCTTGGCCCGCCTGTTCCTCGCAAGCCTGGCTGCTGCAGGGAGTGGCACAGATGCCCAG
GTGGCCCTAGTGAATGAAGTAAAAGCAGCCCTTGGACGGGCACTGGCTATGGCTGAGAGTACAGAGAAAC
ATGCCAGGCTTCAGGCAGTGATGTGTATCATCAGTACTATCATGGAGTCCTGCCCCTCCACCTCCAGCTT
CTACAGCAGTGCCACAGCGAAGACCCAGCACAATGGCATGAACAACATCATTCGGCTTTTCCTGAAGAAG
GGACTGGTTAATGACCTGGCCAGAGTACCTCACAGCTTAGACCTGTCCAGTCCCAACATGGCCAACACAG
TCAATGCTGCTCTGAAGCCTTTGGAAACACTTTCCCGGATTGTGAACCAGCCCAGTAGCCTTTTTGGCAG
CAAGAGTGCTTCTAGCAAGAACAAGTCTGAGCAGGATGCCCAAGGAGCCTCTCAAGATTCCAGTAGCAAC
CAGCAGGACCCAGGCGAGCCTGGGGAAGCAGAAGTGCAGGAGGAGGATCATGATGTCACTCAGACAGAGG
TGGCAGATGGGGATATCATGGATGGGGAGGCTGAAACCGACTCAGTGGTGATTGCTGGGCAGCCTGAGGT
GCTCAGTTCACAAGAGATGCAGGTTGAGAATGAGCTGGAGGACCTGATAGATGAGTTGCTTGAGAGGGAT
GGCGGATCTGGGAACAGTACAATTATAGTGAGCAGAAGTGGAGAGGATGAATCACAAGAGGACGTGCTGA
TGGATGAAGCTCCTTCCAACCTCAGCCAAGCTTCCACCTTGCAGGCCAACCGAGAAGATTCCATGAATAT
CCTGGACCCTGAGGATGAGGAGGAGCACACTCAGGAAGAGGACAGCAGTGGCAGTAACGAGGATGAGGAT
GATAGTCAGGATGAAGAGGAGGAGGAGGAGGAAGATGAGGAAGATGATCAGGAGGATGATGAAGGTGAAG
AGGGAGATGAAGACGATGACGACGATGGCTCTGAGATGGAATTGGATGAGGATTATCCTGATATGAACGC
TTCTCCCTTGGTCCGATTTGAGCGCTTTGACCGGGAGGATGATCTCATCATTGAGTTTGACAACATGTTC
TCCAGTGCTACAGACATCCCCCCATCCCCAGGAAATATCCCTACCACCCATCCACTGATGGTGCGCCATG
CAGACCACAGTTCTCTGACACTGGGCAGTGGCTCTTCAACAACTCGTCTCACCCAGGGCATCGGGCGCAG
TCAGAGGACCCTAAGGCAGCTGACGGCCAATACTGGCCACACCATTCATGTTCACTACCCTGGGAATCGC
CAGCCCAACCCTCCTCTTATACTGCAGAGGTTGCTTGGTCCCTCAGCTGCTGCTGACATCCTTCAGCTGA
GCAGCAGCCTTCCCCTACAAAGCCGGGGTCGGGCCCGCCTCCTGGTAGGCAACGATGACGTCCACATCAT
CGCCCGTTCTGATGATGAGCTGCTGGATGACTTTTTCCATGATCAGAGCACAGCTACCAGCCAAGCAGGA
ACCCTGTCCAGCATCCCCACAGCCCTGACCCGCTGGACAGAAGAATGCAAAGTTCTCGATGCTGAGAGCA
TGCATGACTGTGTTTCAGTGGTTAAAGTGTCCATTGTCAATCACCTGGAATTCCTGAGGGATGAGGAGCT
GGAAGAAAGGCGAGAGAAGCGCAGGAAACAACTGGCTGAGGAAGAAACAAAGATAACTGATAAAGGCAAA
GAAGATAAGGAGAACAGGGATCAGAGTGCACAGTGTACTGCATCTAAGTCAAATGACTCCACTGAACAGA
ATCTCTCAGATGGGACGCCTATGCCTGACAGCTACCCAACAACCCCATCTTCAACTGATGCAGCTACATC
TGAGTCCAAGGAGACCCTTGGCACTCTGCAATCCTCACAACAGCAACCAACACTCCCAACCCCACCAGCT
TTGGGAGAGGTTCCTCAGGAGCTGCAGTCTCCAGCTGGAGAAGGGGGCAGCTCTACACAGCTATTGATGC
CTGTAGAGCCAGAGGAATTGGGTCCCACAAGGCCAAGTGGGGAAGCAGAAACAACTCAGATGGAGTTATC
CCCAGCTCCCACTATAACCTCACTTTCCCCAGAGAGAGCTGAGGATTCTGATGCACTGACGGCTGTCAGC
AGTCAGCTAGAAGGCTCTCCTATGGATACAAGCAGCCTGGCTTCCTGTACCTTAGAGGAGGCTGTGGGTG
ACACTTCAGCAGCTGGCAGTTCTGAGCAGCCCAGAGCAGGCAGCTCCACTCCTGGGGATGCCCCACCAGC
TGTGGCGGAAGTGCAAGGCAGGAGTGATGGGTCAGGGGAATCTGCCCAGCCACCTGAGGACAGCTCCCCA
CCTGCATCCTCTGAGAGCTCTTCCACCAGAGATTCTGCCGTGGCCATTTCTGGCGCCGATTCCCGAGGAA
TCCTAGAAGAGCCGTTGCCTTCAACAAGCAGTGAAGAAGAAGATCCCCTTGCGGGTATCAGTCTCCCTGA
AGGTGTGGACCCCTCTTTTCTGGCTGCCCTGCCTGATGACATCCGTCGGGAAGTTCTACAGAACCAGCTA
GGCATTCGTCCACCAACCCGGACTGCCCCCTCCACAAATAGCTCAGCGCCTGCAGTGGTGGGGAATCCTG
GTGTGACTGAGGTGAGTCCCGAGTTTCTTGCGGCACTGCCACCCGCGATCCAAGAGGAAGTACTGGCACA
GCAGAGAGCTGAGCAGCAGCGACGAGAACTAGCACAGAATGCCAGCTCAGACACCCCTATGGACCCTGTG
ACCTTCATCCAGACTCTGCCCTCAGACCTGCGCCGTAGTGTCCTAGAGGATATGGAGGACAGTGTGTTAG
CTGTGATGCCACCTGACATTGCAGCTGAGGCTCAAGCCCTGAGACGAGAGCAAGAAGCCCGGCAGCGACA
GCTCATGCATGAGCGTCTGTTTGGGCACAGTAGCACCTCCGCACTCTCTGCTATTCTCCGAAGCCCGGCT
TTCACCAGTCGCTTAAGTGGCAACCGTGGGGTCCAGTATACTCGCCTTGCTGTGCAGAGAGGTGGCACCT
TCCAGATGGGGGGTAGCAGCAGCCATAACAGGCCTTCTGGCAGTAATGTAGATACTCTCCTCCGCCTCCG
AGGACGGCTCCTTCTGGACCACGAAGCCCTTTCTTGTCTCTTGGTCCTACTTTTTGTGGATGAGCCAAAG
CTCAATACTAGCCGTCTACACCGAGTACTGAGAAATCTCTGCTACCATGCCCAGACCCGCCACTGGGTCA
TCCGCAGTCTGCTCTCCATCTTGCAGCGCAGCAGTGAGAGTGAGCTATGCATTGAAACACCCAAACTCAC
TACAAGTGAGGAAAAGGGCAAAAAGTCGAGCAAGAGCTGTGGGTCAAGTAGCCATGAGAACCGTCCCCTG
GACCTGCTACACAAGATGGAGTCAAAGAGCTCCAACCAGCTTTCCTGGCTCTCAGTATCCATGGATGCAG
CCCTAGGCTGCAGGACTAATATATTTCAGATCCAGCGTTCAGGGGGGCGTAAACATACCGAGAAGCATGC
AAGCGGTGGCTCCACCGTCCACATCCATCCCCAAGCTGCTCCTGTTGTCTGCAGACACGTTTTGGATACA
CTCATTCAATTGGCCAAGGTATTTCCCAGCCACTTCACACAGCAGCGGACCAAAGAAACAAACTGTGAGA
GTGATCGGGAAAGGGGCAATAAGGCCTGTAGCCCATGCTCCTCACAGTCCTCCAGCAGTGGCATTTGCAC
AGACTTCTGGGACTTATTGGTAAAACTGGACAACATGAATGTCAGCCGGAAAGGCAAGAACTCCGTGAAG
TCAGTGCCAGTGAGCGCTGGCGGTGAGGGGGAAACCTCTCCATACAGCCTCGAGGCCTCTCCACTGGGGC
AGCTCATGAACATGTTGTCACACCCAGTCATCCGCCGGAGCTCTCTCTTAACTGAGAAACTCCTCAGACT
CCTTTCTCTCATCTCAATTGCTCTCCCAGAAAACAAGGTGTCAGAAGCACAGGCTAATTCTGGCAGCGGT
GCTTCCTCCACCACCACTGCCACCTCAACCACATCTACCACCACCACCACTGCCGCCTCCACCACGCCCA
CACCCCCTACTGCACCCACCCCTGTCACTTCTGCTCCAGCCCTGGTTGCTGCCACGGCTATTTCCACCAT
TGTCGTAGCTGCTTCGACCACAGTGACTACCCCCACGACTGCTACCACTACTGTTTCAATTTCTCCCACT
ACTAAGGGCAGCAAATCTCCAGCGAAGGTGAGTGATGGGGGCAGCAGCAGTACAGACTTTAAGATGGTGT
CCTCTGGCCTCACTGAAAACCAGCTACAGCTCTCTGTAGAGGTGTTGACATCCCACTCTTGTTCTGAGGA
AGGCTTAGAGGATGCAGCCAACGTACTACTGCAGCTCTCCCGGGGGGACTCTGGGACCCGGGACACTGTT
CTCAAGCTGCTACTGAATGGAGCCCGCCATCTGGGTTATACCCTTTGTAAACAAATAGGTACCCTGCTGG
CCGAGCTGCGGGAATACAACCTCGAGCAGCAGCGGCGAGCCCAATGTGAAACCCTCTCTCCTGATGGCCT
GCCTGAGGAGCAGCCACAGACCACCAAGCTGAAGGGCAAAATGCAGAGCAGGTTTGACATGGCTGAGAAT
GTGGTAATTGTGGCATCTCAGAAGCGACCTTTGGGTGGCCGGGAGCTCCAGCTGCCTTCTATGTCCATGT
TGACATCCAAGACATCTACCCAGAAGTTCTTCTTGAGGGTACTACAGGTCATCATCCAGCTCCGGGACGA
CACGCGCCGGGCTAACAAGAAAGCCAAGCAGACAGGCAGGCTAGGTTCCTCCGGTTTAGGCTCAGCTAGC
AGCATCCAGGCAGCTGTTCGGCAGCTGGAGGCTGAGGCTGATGCCATTATACAAATGGTACGTGAGGGTC
AAAGGGCGCGGAGACAGCAACAAGCAGCAACGTCGGAGTCTAGCCAGTCAGAGGCGTCTGTCCGGAGGGA
GGAATCACCCATGGATGTGGACCAGCCATCTCCCAGTGCTCAAGATACTCAATCCATTGCCTCCGATGGA
ACCCCACAGGGGGAGAAGGAAAAGGAAGAAAGACCACCTGAGTTACCCCTGCTCAGCGAGCAGCTGAGTT
TGGACGAGCTGTGGGACATGCTTGGGGAGTGTCTAAAGGAACTAGAGGAATCCCATGACCAGCATGCGGT
GCTAGTGCTACAGCCTGCTGTCGAGGCCTTCTTTCTGGTCCATGCCACAGAGCGGGAGAGCAAGCCTCCT
GTCCGAGACACCCGTGAGAGCCAGCTGGCACACATCAAGGACGAGCCTCCTCCACTCTCCCCTGCCCCCT
TAACCCCAGCCACGCCTTCCTCCCTTGACCCATTCTTCTCCCGGGAGCCCTCATCTATGCACATCTCCTC
AAGCCTGCCCCCTGACACACAGAAGTTCCTTCGCTTTGCAGAGACTCACCGCACTGTGTTAAACCAGGCC
CTACGGCAGTCCACGACCCACCTTGCTGATGGGCCTGCCGCTGTCCTGGTAGACTACATTCGTGTCCTCG
ACTTTGATGTCAAGCGCAAATATTTCCGCCAAGAGCTGGAGCGTTTAGATGAGGGGCTCCGGAAAGAAGA
CATGGCTGTGCATGTCCGTCGTGACCATGTGTTTGAAGACTCCTATCGTGAGCTGCATCGCAAATCCCCC
GAAGAAATGAAGAATCGATTGTATATAGTATTTGAAGGAGAAGAAGGGCAGGATGCTGGCGGGCTCCTGC
GGGAGTGGTATATGATCATCTCTCGAGAGATGTTTAACCCTATGTATGCCTTGTTCCGTACCTCACCTGG
TGATCGAGTCACCTACACCATCAATCCATCTTCCCACTGCAACCCCAACCATCTGTCCTATTTTAAATTT
GTCGGACGCATTGTGGCCAAAGCTGTATATGACAACCGTCTTCTGGAGTGCTACTTTACTCGATCCTTTT
ACAAACACATCTTGGGCAAGTCAGTCAGATATACAGATATGGAGAGTGAAGATTACCACTTCTACCAAGG
TCTGGTTTATCTGCTGGAAAATGATGTCTCCACACTAGGCTATGACCTCACCTTCAGCACTGAGGTCCAA
GAGTTTGGAGTTTGTGAAGTTCGTGACCTCAAACCCAATGGGGCCAACATCTTGGTAACAGAGGAGAATA
AGAAGGAGTATGTACACCTGGTATGCCAGATGAGAATGACAGGAGCCATCCGCAAGCAGTTGGCGGCTTT
CTTAGAAGGCTTCTATGAGATCATTCCAAAGCGCCTCATTTCCATCTTCACTGAGCAGGAGTTAGAGCTG
CTTATATCAGGACTGCCCACCATTGACATCGATGATCTGAAATCCAACACTGAATACCACAAGTACCAGT
CCAACTCTATTCAGATCCAGTGGTTCTGGAGAGCATTGCGTTCTTTCGATCAAGCTGACCGTGCCAAGTT
CCTCCAGTTTGTCACGGGTACTTCCAAGGTACCCCTGCAAGGCTTTGCTGCCCTCGAAGGCATGAATGGC
ATTCAGAAGTTTCAGATCCATCGAGATGACAGGTCCACAGATCGCCTGCCTTCAGCTCACACATGTTTTA
ATCAGCTGGATCTGCCTGCCTATGAGAGCTTTGAGAAGCTCCGCCACATGCTACTGTTGGCTATCCAGGA
GTGCTCTGAAGGCTTTGGGCTGGCCTAATAAGCGGCCGCGACCCAGCTTTCTTGTACAAAGTTGGCATTA
TAAGAAAGCATTGCTTATCAATTTGTTGCAACGAACAGGTCACTATCAGTCAAAATAAAATCATTATTTG
CCATCCAGCTGCAGCTCTGGCCCGTGTCTCAAAATCTCTGATGTTACATTGCACAAGATAAAAATATATC
ATCATGAACAATAAAACTGTCTGCTTACATAAACAGTAATACAAGGGGTGTTATGAGCCATATTCAACGG
GAAACGTCGAGGCCGCGATTAAATTCCAACATGGATGCTGATTTATATGGGTATAAATGGGCTCGCGATA
ATGTCGGGCAATCAGGTGCGACAATCTATCGCTTGTATGGGAAGCCCGATGCGCCAGAGTTGTTTCTGAA
ACATGGCAAAGGTAGCGTTGCCAATGATGTTACAGATGAGATGGTCAGACTAAACTGGCTGACGGAATTT
ATGCCTCTTCCGACCATCAAGCATTTTATCCGTACTCCTGATGATGCATGGTTACTCACCACTGCGATCC
CCGGAAAAACAGCATTCCAGGTATTAGAAGAATATCCTGATTCAGGTGAAAATATTGTTGATGCGCTGGC
AGTGTCCCTGCGCCGGTTGCATTCGATTCCTGTTTGTAATTGTCCTTTTAACAGCGATCGCGTATTTCGT
CTCGCTCAGGCGCAATCACGAATGAATAACGGTTTGGTTGATGCGAGTGATTTTGATGACGAGCGTAATG
GCTGGCCTGTTGAACAAGTCTGGAAAGAAATGCATAAACTTTTGCCATTCTCACCGGATTCAGTCGTCAC
TCATGGTGATTTCTCACTTGATAACCTTATTTTTGACGAGGGGAAATTAATAGGTTGTATTGATGTTGGA
CGAGTCGGAATCGCAGACCGATACCAGGATCTTGCCATCCTATGGAACTGCCTCGGTGAGTTTTCTCCTT
CATTACAGAAACGGCTTTTTCAAAAATATGGTATTGATAATCCTGATATGAATAAATTGCAGTTTCATTT
GATGCTCGATGAGTTTTTCTAATCAGAATTGGTTAATTGGTTGTAACATTATTCAGATTGGGCCCCGTTC
CACTGAGCGTCAGACCCCGTAGAAAAGATCAAAGGATCTTCTTGAGATCCTTTTTTTCTGCGCGTAATCT
GCTGCTTGCAAACAAAAAAACCACCGCTACCAGCGGTGGTTTGTTTGCCGGATCAAGAGCTACCAACTCT
TTTTCCGAAGGTAACTGGCTTCAGCAGAGCGCAGATACCAAATACTGTTCTTCTAGTGTAGCCGTAGTTA
GGCCACCACTTCAAGAACTCTGTAGCACCGCCTACATACCTCGCTCTGCTAATCCTGTTACCAGTGGCTG
CTGCCAGTGGCGATAAGTCGTGTCTTACCGGGTTGGACTCAAGACGATAGTTACCGGATAAGGCGCAGCG
GTCGGGCTGAACGGGGGGTTCGTGCACACAGCCCAGCTTGGAGCGAACGACCTACACCGAACTGAGATAC
CTACAGCGTGAGCTATGAGAAAGCGCCACGCTTCCCGAAGGGAGAAAGGCGGACAGGTATCCGGTAAGCG
GCAGGGTCGGAACAGGAGAGCGCACGAGGGAGCTTCCAGGGGGAAACGCCTGGTATCTTTATAGTCCTGT
CGGGTTTCGCCACCTCTGACTTGAGCGTCGATTTTTGTGATGCTCGTCAGGGGGGCGGAGCCTATGGAAA
AACGCCAGCAACGCGGCCTTTTTACGGTTCCTGGCCTTTTGCTGGCCTTTTGCTCACATGTT
